>Addgene plasmid #13451 | CAP Z alpha 1 beta 1 CP | addgene partial sequence | sequence record 19873 | pBRrevBam 5'-GGTGATGTCGGCGATATAGG-3'
CGGCCCGATGCGTCCGGCGTAGAGGATCGAGATCTCGATCCCGCGAAATTAATACGACTCACTATAGGGA
GACCACAACGGTTTCCCTCTAGAAATAATTTTGTTTAACTTTAAGAAGGAGATATACATATGAGTGACCA
GCAGCTGGATTGTGCCTTGGATTTGATGAGGCGTCTGCCTCCGCAGCAGATAGAGAAGAATCTCAGTGAC
CTCATTGACTTGGTCCCAAGCCTCTGTGAAGATCTCCTCTCCTCTGTTGATCAGCCATTGAAGATTGCAC
GAGATAAGGTGGTAGGAAAAGACTATCTATTGTGTGACTACAACAGAGATGGAGACTCGTATAGATCACC
GTGGAGTAACAAGTATGATCCTCCCCTGGAAGACGGTGCCATGCCATCTGCTCGCCTGCGCAAGCTGGAG
GTGGAAGCCAACAATGCCTTTGACCAGTATAGAGACTTGTATTTCGAAGGTGGAGTCTCCTCTGTCTACC
TCTGGGATCTGGATCATGGTTTTGCCGGTGTGATCCTCATTAAGAAAGCTGGAGATGGATCAAAGAAGAT
TAAGGGATGCTGGGATTCCATCCACGTGGTGGAGGTTCAGGAGAAATCCAGCGGCCGTACTGCTCATTAC
AAGCTGACCTCCACAGTGATGCTGTGGCTGCAGACTAATAAAACTGGTTCTGGTACCATGAACCTTGGCG
GGAGCCTCACCAGACAGATGGAGAAAGATGAGACTGTGAGCGACTCTTCTCCGCACATAGCCAATATTGG
ACGCTTGGT
