[The description below was written by a language model from this plasmid's Addgene catalogue record.]
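Description:
CAP Z alpha 1 beta 1 CP is a bacterial expression plasmid built on the Novagen pET-3d backbone (about 5 kb) that carries the coding sequences for both subunits of chicken (Gallus gallus) actin capping protein, CapZ, also known as beta-actinin. The insert of roughly 2 kb comprises the alpha 1 and beta 1 subunits (the latter corresponding to CAPZB), both recorded as wild type with no mutations. The plasmid is selected with ampicillin, is listed as high copy, and is propagated in a standard cloning strain of E. coli.

The cloning notes indicate that the alpha subunit was placed at an NcoI site and the beta subunit at an NdeI site, with BamHI at the 3′ end, and all of these sites remain intact. This arrangement suggests that the two open reading frames sit in tandem in a single vector so that both subunits are produced in the same cell and can assemble into the alpha/beta heterodimer, which is the functional form of capping protein. The record does not include a feature table, so the promoter and other regulatory elements are not stated explicitly. Vectors of the pET-3 series generally drive expression from a T7 promoter and therefore need a host that supplies T7 RNA polymerase for protein production. No affinity tags or fusion partners are recorded.

The associated publication concerns the generation of functional CapZ in an E. coli expression system, so the construct's purpose is production of recombinant capping protein heterodimer, for example for biochemical studies of actin filament barbed-end capping. Part of the plasmid derives from a construct made in another laboratory.
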