Addgene plasmid #13451: CAP Z alpha 1 beta 1 CP
Depositing lab: John Cooper. Depositing organization: Washington University in Saint Louis. Publication: Generation of functional beta-actinin (CapZ) in an E. coli expression system. Soeno Y, Abe H, Kimura S, Maruyama K, Obinata T. J Muscle Res Cell Motil. 1998 Aug . 19(6):639-46. 10.1023/A:1005329114263 PubMed 9742448.
Backbone
  Vector backbone: pET- 3d
  Backbone manufacturer: novagen
  Backbone size w/o insert (bp): 5000
  Vector type: Bacterial Expression
Growth in bacteria
  Bacterial resistance: Ampicillin, 100 μg/mL
  Growth temperature: 37°C
  Growth strain: DH5alpha
  Copy number: High Copy
Gene/Insert
  Gene/Insert name: capping protein alpha 1 beta 1 (chicken) (alt names: actin CAP Z; CAPZB)
  Species: G. gallus (chicken)
  Insert size (bp): 2000
  Mutation: none
  Entrez Gene: CAPZB
  Cloning method: Restriction Enzyme; 5′ cloning site nco 1 for alpha subunit. nd1 1 for beta (not destroyed); 3′ cloning site bam H1 (not destroyed)
  Sequencing primers: 5′ SEQUENCE; 3′ SEQUENCE
Resource information
  A portion of this plasmid was derived from a plasmid made by: The plasmid was a generous gift from T. Obinata, of Chiba University.
Terms and licenses: Academic/Nonprofit Terms; Industry Terms: Not Available to Industry
How to cite: CAP Z alpha 1 beta 1 CP was a gift from John Cooper (Addgene plasmid # 13451 ; http://n2t.net/addgene:13451 ; RRID:Addgene_13451)
